Addgene plasmid #69907: pcDNA3.1(+) ZKSCAN1 MCS-GFP 5' Half Only
Purpose: Expresses a circular RNA containing the 5' half of GFP in mammalian cells
Depositing lab: Jeremy Wilusz. Depositing organization: University of Pennsylvania. Publication: Combinatorial control of Drosophila circular RNA expression by intronic repeats, hnRNPs, and SR proteins. Kramer MC, Liang D, Tatomer DC, Gold B, March ZM, Cherry S, Wilusz JE. Genes Dev. 2015 Oct 8. 10.1101/gad.270421.115 PubMed 26450910.
Backbone
  Vector backbone: pcDNA3.1(+)
  Backbone manufacturer: Life Technologies
  Backbone size w/o insert (bp): 5428
  Total vector size (bp): 7230
  Vector type: Mammalian Expression
Growth in bacteria
  Bacterial resistance: Ampicillin, 100 μg/mL
  Growth temperature: 37°C
  Growth strain: Top10
  Copy number: Unknown
Gene/Insert
  Gene/Insert name: GFP, ZKSCAN1
  Species: H. sapiens (human)
  Entrez Gene: ZKSCAN1 (a.k.a. KOX18, PHZ-37, ZNF139, ZNF36, ZSCAN33)
  Promoter: CMV
  Cloning method: Restriction Enzyme; 5′ cloning site EcoRI (not destroyed); 3′ cloning site NotI (not destroyed)
  Sequencing primers: 5′ CGCAAATGGGCGGTAGGCGTG
Terms and licenses: Academic/Nonprofit Terms; Industry Terms: Not Available to Industry
How to cite: pcDNA3.1(+) ZKSCAN1 MCS-GFP 5' Half Only was a gift from Jeremy Wilusz (Addgene plasmid # 69907 ; http://n2t.net/addgene:69907 ; RRID:Addgene_69907)
