[The description below was written by a language model from this plasmid's Addgene catalogue record and pLannotate feature annotations shown in this document.]
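Description:
pcDNA3.1(+) ZKSCAN1 MCS-GFP 5' Half Only is a mammalian expression plasmid of about 7.2 kb, built on the pcDNA3.1(+) backbone and designed to produce a circular RNA carrying the 5' half of GFP. It is propagated in E. coli through a high-copy ColE1/pUC-type origin with ampicillin selection (AmpR under its own bla promoter). It also carries an f1 origin for single-stranded DNA production. An SV40 early promoter drives a neomycin phosphotransferase cassette ending in the SV40 poly(A) signal, which allows G418 selection of stably transfected mammalian cells.

The payload sits between the EcoRI and NotI sites, downstream of the CMV enhancer/promoter (a T7 promoter is also present) and upstream of the bGH polyadenylation signal. It combines human ZKSCAN1 sequence with a partial GFP coding region, annotated as a roughly 520 nt fragment resembling AcGFP1. On either side of the GFP fragment, the automated annotation reports two hits to the same human protein entry in opposite orientations. These are probably not real coding sequences. More likely they mark inverted repeat elements in the flanking ZKSCAN1 intronic sequence, although the record does not label them as such. In circular RNA expression vectors of this type, complementary intronic repeats base-pair across the intervening exon and bring the splice sites together, which favours backsplicing and circularisation of the exon. Other small hits, such as the HIV-1 LTR, GFP11, ble and lacI fragments, look like annotation artefacts or backbone remnants.

Because only the 5' half of GFP is included, the circle is not expected to encode a complete fluorescent protein. The construct most plausibly serves as a reporter or control for studying circular RNA biogenesis in transfected mammalian cells.
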