Features (pLannotate 1.2.2; 24 found; start..end, strand, type, name):
     28..80      -  misc_feature   bom (fragment): basis of mobility region from pBR322
    235..614     +  enhancer       CMV enhancer: human cytomegalovirus immediate early enhancer
    615..818     +  promoter       CMV promoter: human cytomegalovirus (CMV) immediate early promoter
    814..847     +  LTR            5' LTR (truncated) (fragment): truncated 5' long terminal repeat (LTR) from HIV-1
    863..881     +  promoter       T7 promoter: promoter for bacteriophage T7 RNA polymerase
   1034..1231    +  CDS            C9orf85 (fragment): CI085_HUMAN - Experimental evidence at protein level: Swiss-Prot protein existence level 1. From Homo sapiens (Human).
   1464..1982    +  CDS            AcGFP1 (fragment): AcGFP1 is a basic (constitutively fluorescent) green fluorescent protein, derived from Aequorea coerulescens.
   2133..2216    -  CDS            C14orf178 (fragment): CN178_HUMAN - Experimental evidence at transcript level: Swiss-Prot protein existence level 2. From Homo sapiens (Human).
   2312..2328    -  CDS            GFP11x7 (fragment): seven tandem copies of the 11th β-strand of superfolder GFP each GFP11 associates with GFP(1-10), consisting of the first 10 β-strands, to reconstitute fluorescent GFP (Kamiyama et al., 2016)
   2373..2567    -  CDS            C9orf85 (fragment): CI085_HUMAN - Experimental evidence at protein level: Swiss-Prot protein existence level 1. From Homo sapiens (Human).
   2829..3053    +  polyA_signal   bGH poly(A) signal: bovine growth hormone polyadenylation signal
   3057..3078    +  promoter       SV40 promoter (fragment): SV40 enhancer and early promoter
   3099..3527    +  rep_origin     f1 ori (sequence partly withheld): f1 bacteriophage origin of replication; arrow indicates direction of (+) strand synthesis
   3541..3870    +  promoter       SV40 promoter: SV40 enhancer and early promoter
   3937..4728    +  CDS            neo: KKA2_KLEPN - Also known as kan, nptII. Experimental evidence at protein level: Swiss-Prot protein existence level 1. Resistance to kanamycin, neomycin, paromomycin, ribostamycin, butirosin and gentamicin B. From Klebsiella pneumoniae.
   4752..4910    +  CDS            ble (fragment): BLE_KLEPN - Experimental evidence at protein level: Swiss-Prot protein existence level 1. Binding protein with a strong affinity to the bleomycin family of antibiotics. Binds to CL990; an antimitotic-antibiotic compound. From Klebsiella pneumoniae.
   4905..5026    +  polyA_signal   SV40 poly(A) signal: SV40 polyadenylation signal
   5099..5115    -  protein_bind   lac operator: The lac repressor binds to the lac operator to inhibit transcription in E. coli. This inhibition can be relieved by adding lactose or isopropyl-β-D-thiogalactopyranoside (IPTG). lac repressor encoded by lacI
   5123..5153    -  promoter       lac promoter: promoter for the E. coli lac operon
   5168..5189    -  protein_bind   CAP binding site: CAP binding activates transcription in the presence of cAMP. E. coli catabolite activator protein
   5202..5294    -  CDS            lacI (fragment): lac repressor; lacI; The lac repressor binds to the lac operator to inhibit transcription in E. coli. This inhibition can be relieved by adding lactose or isopropyl-β-D-thiogalactopyranoside (IPTG).
   5477..6062    -  rep_origin     ori: high-copy-number ColE1/pMB1/pBR322/pUC origin of replication
   6233..7093    -  CDS            AmpR: β-lactamase; bla; confers resistance to ampicillin, carbenicillin, and related antibiotics
   7094..7198    -  promoter       AmpR promoter: bla
>Addgene plasmid #69907 | pcDNA3.1(+) ZKSCAN1 MCS-GFP 5' Half Only | depositor full sequence | sequence record 127152 | pcDNA3.1(+) ZKSCAN1 MCS-GFP 5' Half Only sequence 7229 bps
GACGGATCGGGAGATCTCCCGATCCCCTATGGTGCACTCTCAGTACAATCTGCTCTGATGCCGCATAGTT
AAGCCAGTATCTGCTCCCTGCTTGTGTGTTGGAGGTCGCTGAGTAGTGCGCGAGCAAAATTTAAGCTACA
ACAAGGCAAGGCTTGACCGACAATTGCATGAAGAATCTGCTTAGGGTTAGGCGTTTTGCGCTGCTTCGCG
ATGTACGGGCCAGATATACGCGTTGACATTGATTATTGACTAGTTATTAATAGTAATCAATTACGGGGTC
ATTAGTTCATAGCCCATATATGGAGTTCCGCGTTACATAACTTACGGTAAATGGCCCGCCTGGCTGACCG
CCCAACGACCCCCGCCCATTGACGTCAATAATGACGTATGTTCCCATAGTAACGCCAATAGGGACTTTCC
ATTGACGTCAATGGGTGGAGTATTTACGGTAAACTGCCCACTTGGCAGTACATCAAGTGTATCATATGCC
AAGTACGCCCCCTATTGACGTCAATGACGGTAAATGGCCCGCCTGGCATTATGCCCAGTACATGACCTTA
TGGGACTTTCCTACTTGGCAGTACATCTACGTATTAGTCATCGCTATTACCATGGTGATGCGGTTTTGGC
AGTACATCAATGGGCGTGGATAGCGGTTTGACTCACGGGGATTTCCAAGTCTCCACCCCATTGACGTCAA
TGGGAGTTTGTTTTGGCACCAAAATCAACGGGACTTTCCAAAATGTCGTAACAACTCCGCCCCATTGACG
CAAATGGGCGGTAGGCGTGTACGGTGGGAGGTCTATATAAGCAGAGCTCTCTGGCTAACTAGAGAACCCA
CTGCTTACTGGCTTATCGAAATTAATACGACTCACTATAGGGAGACCCAAGCTGGCTAGCGTTTAAACTT
AAGCTTGGTACCGAGCTCGGATCCACTAGTCCAGTGTGGTGGAATTCAGTGACAGTGGAGATTGTACAGT
TTTTTCCTCGATTTGTCAGGATTTTTTTTTTTTGACGGAGTTTAACTTCTTGTCTCCCAGGTAGGAAGTG
CAGTGGCGTAATCTCGGCTCACTACAACCTCCACCTCCTGGGTTCAAGCGTTTCTCCTGCCTCAGCTTTC
CGAGTAGCTGGGATTACAGGCGCCTGCCACCATGCCCTGCTGACTTTTGTATTTTTAGTAGAGACGGGGT
TTCACCATGTTGGCCAGGCTGGTCTTGAACTCCTGACCGCAGGCGATTGGCCTGCCTCGGCCTCCCAAAG
TGCTGAGATTACAGGCGTGAGCCACCACCCCCGGCCTCAGGAGCGTTCTGATAGTGCCTCGATGTGCTGC
CTCCTATAAAGTGTTAGCAGCACAGATCACTTTTTGTAAAGGTACGTACTAATGACTTTTTTTTTATACT
TCAGGATATCATCGATACCGGTTTAATTAACACGTGGGTAACCGTTCCGAGTCGTTAACCACCATGGCCA
GCAAGGGCGCCGAGCTGTTCACCGGCATCGTGCCCATCCTGATCGAGCTGAATGGCGATGTGAATGGCCA
CAAGTTCAGCGTGAGCGGCGAGGGCGAGGGCGATGCCACCTACGGCAAGCTGACCCTGAAGTTCATCTGC
ACCACCGGCAAGCTGCCTGTGCCCTGGCCCACCCTGGTGACCACCCTGAGCTACGGCGTGCAGTGCTTCT
CACGCTACCCCGATCACATGAAGCAGCACGACTTCTTCAAGAGCGCCATGCCTGAGGGCTACATCCAGGA
GCGCACCATCTTCTTCGAGGATGACGGCAACTACAAGTCGCGCGCCGAGGTGAAGTTCGAGGGCGATACC
CTGGTGAATCGCATCGAGCTGACCGGCACCGATTTCAAGGAGGATGGCAACATCCTGGGCAATAAGATGG
AGTACAACTACAACGCCCACAATGTGTACATCATGACCGACAAGGCCAAGAATGGCATCAAGGTGAACTT
CAAGATCCGCCACACCGCGGAGGTAAGAAGCAAGGTTTCATTTAGGGGAAGGGAAATGATTCAGGACGAG
AGTCTTTGTGCTGCTGAGTGCCTGTGATGAAGAAGCATGTTAGTCCTGGGCAACGTAGCGAGACCCCATC
TCTACAAAAAATAGAAAAATTAGCCAGGTATAGTGGCGCACACCTGTGATTCCAGCTACGCAGGAGGCTG
AGGTGGGAGGATTGCTTGAGCCCAGGAGGTTGAGGCTGCAGTGAGCTGTAATCATGCCACTACTCCAACC
TGGGCAACACAGCAAGGACCCTGTCTCAAAAGCTACTTACAGAAAAGAATTAGGCTCGGCACGGTAGCTC
ACACCTGTAATCCCAGCACTTTGGGAGGCTGAGGCGGGCAGATCACTTGAGGTCAGGAGTTTGAGACCAG
CCTGGCCAACATGGTGAAACCTTGTCTCTACTAAAAATATGAAAATTAGCCAGGCATGGTGGCACATTCC
TGTAATCCCAGCTACTCGGGAGGCTGAGGCAGGAGAATCACTTGAACCCAGGAGGTGGAGGTTGCAGTAA
GCCGAGATCGTACCACTGTGCTCTAGCCTTGGTGACAGAGCGAGACTGTCTTAAAAAAAAAAAAAAAAAA
AAAAGAATTAATTAAAAATTTAAAAAAAAATGAAAAAAAGCTGCATGCTTGTTTTTTGTTTTTAGTTATT
CTACATTGTTGTCATTATTACCAAATATTGGGGAAAATACAACTTACAGACCAATCTCAGGAGTTAAATG
TTACTACGAAGGCAAATGAACTATGCGTAATGAACCTGGTAGGCATTAGCGGCCGCTCGAGTCTAGAGGG
CCCGTTTAAACCCGCTGATCAGCCTCGACTGTGCCTTCTAGTTGCCAGCCATCTGTTGTTTGCCCCTCCC
CCGTGCCTTCCTTGACCCTGGAAGGTGCCACTCCCACTGTCCTTTCCTAATAAAATGAGGAAATTGCATC
GCATTGTCTGAGTAGGTGTCATTCTATTCTGGGGGGTGGGGTGGGGCAGGACAGCAAGGGGGAGGATTGG
GAAGACAATAGCAGGCATGCTGGGGATGCGGTGGGCTCTATGGCTTCTGAGGCGGAAAGAACCAGCTGGG
GCTCTAGGGGGTATCCCC
[124 nt withheld, positions 3099-3222]
C
[91 nt withheld, positions 3224-3314]
A
[49 nt withheld, positions 3316-3364]
CCTTTGACGTTGGAGTCCACGTTCTTT
[37 nt withheld, positions 3392-3428]
ACCCTATCTCGGTCTATTCTTTTGATTTATAAGGGATTTTGCCGATTTCGGCCTATTGGTTAAAAAATGA
GCTGATTTAACAAAAATTTAACGCGAATTAATTCTGTGGAATGTGTGTCAGTTAGGGTGTGGAAAGTCCC
CAGGCTCCCCAGCAGGCAGAAGTATGCAAAGCATGCATCTCAATTAGTCAGCAACCAGGTGTGGAAAGTC
CCCAGGCTCCCCAGCAGGCAGAAGTATGCAAAGCATGCATCTCAATTAGTCAGCAACCATAGTCCCGCCC
CTAACTCCGCCCATCCCGCCCCTAACTCCGCCCAGTTCCGCCCATTCTCCGCCCCATGGCTGACTAATTT
TTTTTATTTATGCAGAGGCCGAGGCCGCCTCTGCCTCTGAGCTATTCCAGAAGTAGTGAGGAGGCTTTTT
TGGAGGCCTAGGCTTTTGCAAAAAGCTCCCGGGAGCTTGTATATCCATTTTCGGATCTGATCAAGAGACA
GGATGAGGATCGTTTCGCATGATTGAACAAGATGGATTGCACGCAGGTTCTCCGGCCGCTTGGGTGGAGA
GGCTATTCGGCTATGACTGGGCACAACAGACAATCGGCTGCTCTGATGCCGCCGTGTTCCGGCTGTCAGC
GCAGGGGCGCCCGGTTCTTTTTGTCAAGACCGACCTGTCCGGTGCCCTGAATGAACTGCAGGACGAGGCA
GCGCGGCTATCGTGGCTGGCCACGACGGGCGTTCCTTGCGCAGCTGTGCTCGACGTTGTCACTGAAGCGG
GAAGGGACTGGCTGCTATTGGGCGAAGTGCCGGGGCAGGATCTCCTGTCATCTCACCTTGCTCCTGCCGA
GAAAGTATCCATCATGGCTGATGCAATGCGGCGGCTGCATACGCTTGATCCGGCTACCTGCCCATTCGAC
CACCAAGCGAAACATCGCATCGAGCGAGCACGTACTCGGATGGAAGCCGGTCTTGTCGATCAGGATGATC
TGGACGAAGAGCATCAGGGGCTCGCGCCAGCCGAACTGTTCGCCAGGCTCAAGGCGCGCATGCCCGACGG
CGAGGATCTCGTCGTGACCCATGGCGATGCCTGCTTGCCGAATATCATGGTGGAAAATGGCCGCTTTTCT
GGATTCATCGACTGTGGCCGGCTGGGTGTGGCGGACCGCTATCAGGACATAGCGTTGGCTACCCGTGATA
TTGCTGAAGAGCTTGGCGGCGAATGGGCTGACCGCTTCCTCGTGCTTTACGGTATCGCCGCTCCCGATTC
GCAGCGCATCGCCTTCTATCGCCTTCTTGACGAGTTCTTCTGAGCGGGACTCTGGGGTTCGAAATGACCG
ACCAAGCGACGCCCAACCTGCCATCACGAGATTTCGATTCCACCGCCGCCTTCTATGAAAGGTTGGGCTT
CGGAATCGTTTTCCGGGACGCCGGCTGGATGATCCTCCAGCGCGGGGATCTCATGCTGGAGTTCTTCGCC
CACCCCAACTTGTTTATTGCAGCTTATAATGGTTACAAATAAAGCAATAGCATCACAAATTTCACAAATA
AAGCATTTTTTTCACTGCATTCTAGTTGTGGTTTGTCCAAACTCATCAATGTATCTTATCATGTCTGTAT
ACCGTCGACCTCTAGCTAGAGCTTGGCGTAATCATGGTCATAGCTGTTTCCTGTGTGAAATTGTTATCCG
CTCACAATTCCACACAACATACGAGCCGGAAGCATAAAGTGTAAAGCCTGGGGTGCCTAATGAGTGAGCT
AACTCACATTAATTGCGTTGCGCTCACTGCCCGCTTTCCAGTCGGGAAACCTGTCGTGCCAGCTGCATTA
ATGAATCGGCCAACGCGCGGGGAGAGGCGGTTTGCGTATTGGGCGCTCTTCCGCTTCCTCGCTCACTGAC
TCGCTGCGCTCGGTCGTTCGGCTGCGGCGAGCGGTATCAGCTCACTCAAAGGCGGTAATACGGTTATCCA
CAGAATCAGGGGATAACGCAGGAAAGAACATGTGAGCAAAAGGCCAGCAAAAGGCCAGGAACCGTAAAAA
GGCCGCGTTGCTGGCGTTTTTCCATAGGCTCCGCCCCCCTGACGAGCATCACAAAAATCGACGCTCAAGT
CAGAGGTGGCGAAACCCGACAGGACTATAAAGATACCAGGCGTTTCCCCCTGGAAGCTCCCTCGTGCGCT
CTCCTGTTCCGACCCTGCCGCTTACCGGATACCTGTCCGCCTTTCTCCCTTCGGGAAGCGTGGCGCTTTC
TCATAGCTCACGCTGTAGGTATCTCAGTTCGGTGTAGGTCGTTCGCTCCAAGCTGGGCTGTGTGCACGAA
CCCCCCGTTCAGCCCGACCGCTGCGCCTTATCCGGTAACTATCGTCTTGAGTCCAACCCGGTAAGACACG
ACTTATCGCCACTGGCAGCAGCCACTGGTAACAGGATTAGCAGAGCGAGGTATGTAGGCGGTGCTACAGA
GTTCTTGAAGTGGTGGCCTAACTACGGCTACACTAGAAGAACAGTATTTGGTATCTGCGCTCTGCTGAAG
CCAGTTACCTTCGGAAAAAGAGTTGGTAGCTCTTGATCCGGCAAACAAACCACCGCTGGTAGCGGTTTTT
TTGTTTGCAAGCAGCAGATTACGCGCAGAAAAAAAGGATCTCAAGAAGATCCTTTGATCTTTTCTACGGG
GTCTGACGCTCAGTGGAACGAAAACTCACGTTAAGGGATTTTGGTCATGAGATTATCAAAAAGGATCTTC
ACCTAGATCCTTTTAAATTAAAAATGAAGTTTTAAATCAATCTAAAGTATATATGAGTAAACTTGGTCTG
ACAGTTACCAATGCTTAATCAGTGAGGCACCTATCTCAGCGATCTGTCTATTTCGTTCATCCATAGTTGC
CTGACTCCCCGTCGTGTAGATAACTACGATACGGGAGGGCTTACCATCTGGCCCCAGTGCTGCAATGATA
CCGCGAGACCCACGCTCACCGGCTCCAGATTTATCAGCAATAAACCAGCCAGCCGGAAGGGCCGAGCGCA
GAAGTGGTCCTGCAACTTTATCCGCCTCCATCCAGTCTATTAATTGTTGCCGGGAAGCTAGAGTAAGTAG
TTCGCCAGTTAATAGTTTGCGCAACGTTGTTGCCATTGCTACAGGCATCGTGGTGTCACGCTCGTCGTTT
GGTATGGCTTCATTCAGCTCCGGTTCCCAACGATCAAGGCGAGTTACATGATCCCCCATGTTGTGCAAAA
AAGCGGTTAGCTCCTTCGGTCCTCCGATCGTTGTCAGAAGTAAGTTGGCCGCAGTGTTATCACTCATGGT
TATGGCAGCACTGCATAATTCTCTTACTGTCATGCCATCCGTAAGATGCTTTTCTGTGACTGGTGAGTAC
TCAACCAAGTCATTCTGAGAATAGTGTATGCGGCGACCGAGTTGCTCTTGCCCGGCGTCAATACGGGATA
ATACCGCGCCACATAGCAGAACTTTAAAAGTGCTCATCATTGGAAAACGTTCTTCGGGGCGAAAACTCTC
AAGGATCTTACCGCTGTTGAGATCCAGTTCGATGTAACCCACTCGTGCACCCAACTGATCTTCAGCATCT
TTTACTTTCACCAGCGTTTCTGGGTGAGCAAAAACAGGAAGGCAAAATGCCGCAAAAAAGGGAATAAGGG
CGACACGGAAATGTTGAATACTCATACTCTTCCTTTTTCAATATTATTGAAGCATTTATCAGGGTTATTG
TCTCATGAGCGGATACATATTTGAATGTATTTAGAAAAATAAACAAATAGGGGTTCCGCGCACATTTCCC
CGAAAAGTGCCACCTGACGTC
