>Addgene plasmid #69907 | pcDNA3.1(+) ZKSCAN1 MCS-GFP 5' Half Only | addgene partial sequence | sequence record 127151 | CMV-F 5'-CGCAAATGGGCGGTAGGCGTG-3'
ACTAGAGAACCCACTGCTTACTGGCTTATCGAAATTAATACGACTCACTATAGGGAGACCCAAGCTGGCT
AGCGTTTAAACTTAAGCTTGGTACCGAGCTCGGATCCACTAGTCCAGTGTGGTGGAATTCAGTGACAGTG
GAGATTGTACAGTTTTTTCCTCGATTTGTCAGGATTTTTTTTTTTTGACGGAGTTTAACTTCTTGTCTCC
CAGGTAGGAAGTGCAGTGGCGTAATCTCGGCTCACTACAACCTCCACCTCCTGGGTTCAAGCGTTTCTCC
TGCCTCAGCTTTCCGAGTAGCTGGGATTACAGGCGCCTGCCACCATGCCCTGCTGACTTTTGTATTTTTA
GTAGAGACGGGGTTTCACCATGTTGGCCAGGCTGGTCTTGAACTCCTGACCGCAGGCGATTGGCCTGCCT
CGGCCTCCCAAAGTGCTGAGATTACAGGCGTGAGCCACCACCCCCGGCCTCAGGAGCGTTCTGATAGTGC
CTCGATGTGCTGCCTCCTATAAAGTGTTAGCAGCACAGATCACTTTTTGTAAAGGTACGTACTAATGACT
TTTTTTTTATACTTCAGGATATCATCGATACCGGTTTAATTAACAC
