>Addgene plasmid #69907 | pcDNA3.1(+) ZKSCAN1 MCS-GFP 5' Half Only | addgene partial sequence | sequence record 127786 | ZKSCAN1-R 5'-gacagggtccttgctgtgtt-3'
ACCTCCTGGGCTCAAGCAATCCTCCCACCTCAGCCTCCTGCGTAGCTGGAATCACAGGTGTGCGCCACTA
TACCTGGCTAATTTTTCTATTTTTTGTAGAGATGGGGTCTCGCTACGTTGCCCAGGACTAACATGCTTCT
TCATCACAGGCACTCAGCAGCACAAAGACTCTCGTCCTGAATCATTTCCCTTCCCCTAAATGAAACCTTG
CTTCTTACCTCCGCGGTGTGGCGGATCTTGAAGTTCACCTTGATGCCATTCTTGGCCTTGTCGGTCATGA
TGTACACATTGTGGGCGTTGTAGTTGTACTCCATCTTATTGCCCAGGATGTTGCCATCCTCCTTGAAATC
GGTGCCGGTCAGCTCGATGCGATTCACCAGGGTATCGCCCTCGAACTTCACCTCGGCGCGCGACTTGTAG
TTGCCGTCATCCTCGAAGAAGATGGTGCGCTCCTGGATGTAGCCCTCAGGCATGGCGCTCTTGAAGAAGT
CGTGCTGCTTCATGTGATCGGGGTAGCGTGAGAAGCACTGCACGCCGTAGCTCAGGGTGGTCACCAGGGT
GGGCCAGGGCACAGGCAGCTTGCCGGTGGTGCAGATGAACTTCAGGGTCAGCTTGCCGTAGGTGGCATCG
CCCTCGCCCTCGCCGCTCACGCTGAACTTGTGGCCATTCACATCGCCATTCAGCTCGATCAGGATGGGCA
CGATGCCGGTGAACAGCTCGGCGCCCTTGCTGGCCATGGTGGTTAACGACTCGGA
